Addgene plasmid #40410: LRRK2_1867_2170
Depositing lab: Michael J Fox Foundation MJFF. Depositing organization: Michael J Fox Foundation.
Backbone
  Vector backbone: pEMB017
  Backbone manufacturer: Emerald
  Vector type: Baculovirus
Growth in bacteria
  Bacterial resistance: Ampicillin, 100 μg/mL
  Growth temperature: 37°C
  Growth strain: Top10
  Copy number: High Copy
Gene/Insert
  Gene/Insert name: LRRK2
  Species: H. sapiens (human)
  Mutation: WT aa1867_2170
  Entrez Gene: LRRK2 (a.k.a. AURA17, DARDARIN, PARK8, RIPK7, ROCO2)
  Promoter: polH
  Tag / fusion protein: HisTev (N terminal on insert); GST-Tev (N terminal on insert)
  Cloning method: Restriction Enzyme; 5′ cloning site BamHI (destroyed during cloning); 3′ cloning site HindIII (destroyed during cloning)
  Sequencing primers: 5′ DSP2466For:GAATTTCGTCGACAGATC; 3′ DSP2466Rev:AATAACCCGGATCAGCTT
Terms and licenses: Academic/Nonprofit Terms; Industry Terms
How to cite: LRRK2_1867_2170 was a gift from Michael J Fox Foundation MJFF (Addgene plasmid # 40410 ; http://n2t.net/addgene:40410 ; RRID:Addgene_40410)
