[The description below was written by a language model from this plasmid's Addgene catalogue record and pLannotate feature annotations shown in this document.]
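Description:
LRRK2_1867_2170 is a baculovirus transfer vector built on the pEMB017 backbone (Emerald) for producing a fragment of human LRRK2 in insect cells. The 9.1 kb plasmid is maintained in E. coli through a high-copy ColE1/pUC-type origin and an ampicillin resistance gene (β-lactamase with its own promoter). It also carries an f1 phage origin and a residual lacZα fragment.

The expression cassette is driven by the AcMNPV polyhedrin (polH) promoter, a very late viral promoter that gives strong expression in infected insect cells. Downstream lies a Schistosoma japonicum GST coding sequence followed by the wild-type LRRK2 segment covering residues 1867–2170, annotated as a 912 nt fragment. LRRK2 (PARK8) is a serine/threonine kinase. The catalogue lists N-terminal HisTev and GST-Tev tags, implying TEV protease-cleavable affinity handles. The feature table clearly supports the N-terminal GST, but the only His annotation it reports is a short His-tag fragment located just after the LRRK2 insert, so the exact placement of the histidine tag should be checked against the sequence.

The cassette is flanked by baculoviral sequences, lef2/ORF603 on one side and the ORF1629 recombination region on the other. These mediate homologous recombination with baculovirus genomic DNA at the polyhedrin locus to generate recombinant virus. A divergently oriented β-glucuronidase (GUS) gene under the late p6.9 promoter sits within the same flanked region and can serve as a reporter for identifying recombinants. The design suits expression and affinity purification of this LRRK2 fragment, although the record does not state a specific downstream application.
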