Features (pLannotate 1.2.2; 15 found; start..end, strand, type, name):
    329..453     +  CDS            lef2: baculovirus late expression factor 2
    491..1096    +  CDS            ORF603: baculovirus ORF603 protein
   1167..2972    -  CDS            GUS: β-glucuronidase; uidA (or gusA) from E. coli
   2987..3302    -  promoter       p6.9 promoter: Autographa californica p6.9; baculovirus late basic protein promoter
   3317..3408    +  promoter       polyhedrin promoter: polh from Autographa californica; promoter for the baculovirus polyhedrin gene
   3469..4122    +  CDS            GST26_SCHJA: Experimental evidence at protein level: Swiss-Prot protein existence level 1. GST isoenzymes appear to play a central role in the parasite detoxification system. Other functions are also suspected including a role in increasing the solubility of haematin in the parasite gut. From Schistosoma japonicum (Blood fluke).
   4222..5133    +  CDS            LRRK2 (fragment): LRRK2_HUMAN - Also known as PARK8. Experimental evidence at protein level: Swiss-Prot protein existence level 1. Serine/threonine-protein kinase which phosphorylates a broad range of proteins involved in multiple processes such as neuronal plasticity, autophagy, and vesicle trafficking (PubMed:20949042, PubMed:22012985, PubMed:26824392, PubMed:29125462, PubMed:28720718, PubMed:29127255, PubMed:30398148, PubMed:29212815, PubMed:30635421, PubMed:21850687, PubMed:23395371, PubMed:17114044, PubMed:24687852, PubMed:26014385, PubMed:25201882). Is a key regulator of RAB GTPases by regulating the GTP/
   5159..5176    +  CDS            9xHis (fragment): 9xHis affinity tag
   5213..6570    +  misc_recomb    baculovirus recombination region (ORF1629): contains part of ORF1629
   6568..6645    -  CDS            P61 (fragment): P78_NPVAC - Experimental evidence at protein level: Swiss-Prot protein existence level 1. Plays a role in the transport of the nucleocapsids from the cytoplasm toward the host nucleus together with the host actin- polymerizing Arp2/3 complex. From Autographa californica nuclear polyhedrosis virus (AcMNPV).
   6833..7421    -  rep_origin     ori: high-copy-number ColE1/pMB1/pBR322/pUC origin of replication
   7592..8452    -  CDS            AmpR: β-lactamase; bla; confers resistance to ampicillin, carbenicillin, and related antibiotics
   8453..8557    -  promoter       AmpR promoter: bla
   8584..9039    +  rep_origin     f1 ori (sequence partly withheld): f1 bacteriophage origin of replication; arrow indicates direction of (+) strand synthesis
   9044..1       -  CDS            lacZα (fragment) (across the origin): LacZα fragment of β-galactosidase; lacZ fragment
>Addgene plasmid #40410 | LRRK2_1867_2170 | depositor full sequence | sequence record 52087 | LRRK2_1867_2170 sequence 9109 bps
GGAACGGCTCCGCCCACTATTAATGAAATTAAAAATTCCAATTTTAAAAAACGCAGCAAGAGAAACATTT
GTATGAAAGAATGCGTAGAAGGAAAGAAAAATGTCGTCGACATGCTGAACAACAAGATTAATATGCCTCC
GTGTATAAAAAAAATATTGAACGATTTGAAAGAAAACAATGTACCGCGCGGCGGTATGTACAGGAAGAGG
TTTATACTAAACTGTTACATTGCAAACGTGGTTTCGTGTGCCAAGTGTGAAAACCGATGTTTAATCAAGG
CTCTGACGCATTTCTACAACCACGACTCCAAGTGTGTGGGTGAAGTCATGCATCTTTTAATCAAATCCCA
AGATGTGTATAAACCACCAAACTGCCAAAAAATGAAAACTGTCGACAAGCTCTGTCCGTTTGCTGGCAAC
TGCAAGGGTCTCAATCCTATTTGTAATTATTGAATAATAAAACAATTATAAATGCTAAATTTGTTTTTTA
TTAACGATACAAACCAAACGCAACAAGAACATTTGTAGTATTATCTATAATTGAAAACGCGTAGTTATAA
TCGCTGAGGTAATATTTAAAATCATTTTCAAATGATTCACAGTTAATTTGCGACAATATAATTTTATTTT
CACATAAACTAGACGCCTTGTCGTCTTCTTCTTCGTATTCCTTCTCTTTTTCATTTTTCTCTTCATAAAA
ATTAACATAGTTATTATCGTATCCATATATGTATCTATCGTATAGAGTAAATTTTTTGTTGTCATAAATA
TATATGTCTTTTTTAATGGGGTGTATAGTACCGCTGCGCATAGTTTTTCTGTAATTTACAACAGTGCTAT
TTTCTGGTAGTTCTTCGGAGTGTGTTGCTTTAATTATTAAATTTATATAATCAATGAATTTGGGATCGTC
GGTTTTGTACAATATGTTGCCGGCATAGTACGCAGCTTCTTCTAGTTCAATTACACCATTTTTTAGCAGC
ACCGGATTAACATAACTTTCCAAAATGTTGTACGAACCGTTAAACAAAAACAGTTCACCTCCCTTTTCTA
TACTATTGTCTGCGAGCAGTTGTTTGTTGTTAAAAATAACAGCCATTGTAATGAGACGCACAAACTAATA
TCACAAACTGGAAATGTCTATCAATATATAGTTGCTGATCAGATCCTCATTGTTTGCCTCCCTGCTGCGG
TTTTTCACCGAAGTTCATGCCAGTCCAGCGTTTTTGCAGCAGAAAAGCCGCCGACTTCGGTTTGCGGTCG
CGAGTGAAGATCCCTTTCTTGTTACCGCCAACGCGCAATATGCCTTGCGAGGTCGCAAAATCGGCGAAAT
TCCATACCTGTTCACCGACGACGGCGCTGACGCGATCAAAGACGCGGTGATACATATCCAGCCATGCACA
CTGATACTCTTCACTCCACATGTCGGTGTACATTGAGTGCAGCCCGGCTAACGTATCCACGCCGTATTCG
GTGATGATAATCGGCTGATGCAGTTTCTCCTGCCAGGCCAGAAGTTCTTTTTCCAGTACCTTCTCTGCCG
TTTCCAAATCGCCGCTTTGGACATACCATCCGTAATAACGGTTCAGGCACAGCACATCAAAGAGATCGCT
GATGGTATCGGTGTGAGCGTCGCAGAACATTACATTGACGCAGGTGATCGGACGCGTCGGGTCGAGTTTA
CGCGTTGCTTCCGCCAGTGGCGCGAAATATTCCCGTGCACCTTGCGGACGGGTATCCGGTTCGTTGGCAA
TACTCCACATCACCACGCTTGGGTGGTTTTTGTCACGCGCTATCAGCTCTTTAATCGCCTGTAAGTGCGC
TTGCTGAGTTTCCCCGTTGACTGCCTCTTCGCTGTACAGTTCTTTCGGCTTGTTGCCCGCTTCGAAACCA
ATGCCTAAAGAGAGCGAAAAGCCGACAGCAGCAGTTTCATCAATCACCACGATGCCATGTTCATCTGCCC
AGTCGAGCATCTCTTCAGCGTAAGGGTAATGCGAGGTACGGTAGGAGTTGGCCCCAATCCAGTCCATTAA
TGCGTGGTCGTGCACCATCAGCACGTTATCGAATCCTTTGCCACGTAAGTCCGCATCTTCATGACGACCA
AAGCCAGTAAAGTAGAACGGTTTGTGGTTAATCAGGAACTGTTGGCCCTTCACTGCCACTGACCGGATGC
CGACGCGAAGCGGGTAGATATCACACTCTGTCTGGCTTTTGGCTGTGACGCACAGTTCATAGAGATAACC
TTCACCCGGTTGCCAGAGGTGCGGATTCACCACTTGCAAAGTCCCGCTAGTGCCTTGTCCAGTTGCAACC
ACCTGTTGATCCGCATCACGCAGTTCAACGCTGACATCACCATTGGCCACCACCTGCCAGTCAACAGACG
CGTGGTTACAGTCTTGCGCGACATGCGTCACCACGGTGATATCGTCCACCCAGGTGTTCGGCGTGGTGTA
GAGCATTACGCTGCGATGGATTCCGGCATAGTTAAAGAAATCATGGAAGTAAGACTGCTTTTTCTTGCCG
TTTTCGTCGGTAATCACCATTCCCGGCGGGATAGTCTGCCAGTTCAGTTCGTTGTTCACACAAACGGTGA
TACGTACACTTTTCCCGGCAATAACATACGGCGTGACATCGGCTTCAAATGGCGTATAGCCGCCCTGATG
CTCCATCACTTCCTGATTATTGACCCACACTTTGCCGTAATGAGTGACCGCATCGAAACGCAGCACGATA
CGCTGGCCTGCCCAACCTTTCGGTATAAAGACTTCGCGCTGATACCAGACGTTGCCCGCATAATTACGAA
TATCTGCATCGGCGAACTGATCGTTAAAACTGCCTGGCACAGCAATTGCCCGGCTTTCTTGTAACGCGCT
TTCCCACCAACGCTGATCAATTCCACAGTTTTCGCGATCCAGACTGAATGCCCACAGGCCGTCGAGTTTT
TTGATTTCACGGGTTGGGGTTTCTACAGGACGGACCATATTTATAGGTGTAATTTATGTAGCTGTAATTT
TTACCTTATTAATATTTTTTACGCTTTGCATTCGACGACTGAACTCCCAAATATATGTTTAACTCGTCTT
GGTCGTTTGAATTTTTGTTGCTGTGTTTCCTAATATTTTCCATCACCTTAAATATGTTATTGTAATCCTC
AATGTTGAACTTGCAATTGGACACGGCATAGTTTTCCATAGTCGTGTAAAACATGGTATTGGCTGCATTG
TAATACATCCGACTGAGCGGGTACGGATCTATGTGTTTGAGCAGCCTGTTCAAAAACTCTGCATCGTCGC
AAAACGGAATTTCGTCGACAGATCTGATCATGGAGATAATTAAAATGATAACCATCTCGCAAATAAATAA
GTATTTTACTGTTTTCGTAACAGTTTTGTAATAAAAAAACCTATAAATATAGGATCTATGCACCACCATC
ACCACCATCACCACGAGAACCTTTATTTCCAAGGATCAATGGCACCGATCCTGGGGTATTGGAAGATCAA
GGGCCTAGTGCAGCCCACTCGTCTGCTCCTGGAGTACCTAGAAGAGAAGTATGAGGAGCACCTTTATGAG
CGGGACGAGGGTGACAAGTGGCGCAATAAGAAATTCGAGCTAGGCTTGGAATTCCCCAATCTGCCTTATT
ACATCGATGGCGACGTTAAGTTGACTCAGTCCATGGCCATCATCCGCTACATCGCCGACAAGCACAATAT
GCTAGGCGGGTGCCCGAAGGAGCGAGCTGAGATCTCTATGTTGGAAGGGGCCGTGCTGGATATCCGCTAC
GGCGTGAGCCGCATTGCATACTCAAAGGATTTCGAGACCCTCAAGGTTGACTTCCTGTCAAAGCTGCCTG
AAATGCTAAAGATGTTCGAAGACCGTCTCTGTCATAAGACCTACCTGAACGGGGACCACGTGACACACCC
GGACTTTATGTTGTATGACGCTCTGGACGTCGTGCTTTATATGGACCCTATGTGCCTGGACGCTTTTCCC
AAACTAGTGTGTTTCAAGAAACGTATCGAAGCTATCCCTCAGATTGATAAGTACCTGAAGTCCTCAAAGT
ACATCGCCTGGCCCCTTCAAGGTTGGCAAGCCACATTTGGCGGTGGCGACCATCCTCCCAAGTCAGACCT
AGTGCCTAGGCACAACCAGACCAGCCTATATAAGAAAGCCGGGTCAGCTGCCGCTGTGCTGGAGGAGAAC
CTGTATTTCCAGGGCGGATCCAACATCATGCTCAACAACGATGAGCTCGAATTTGAACAAGCTCCAGAAT
TCCTGCTCGGCGACGGCTCTTTCGGCTCCGTATACCGTGCTGCTTATGAAGGCGAAGAAGTCGCCGTAAA
GATCTTCAACAAGCACACCTCGCTCCGTCTGCTCCGTCAGGAACTGGTCGTTCTGTGTCATCTGCACCAT
CCGAGCCTCATCTCCCTGCTGGCCGCTGGCATCCGTCCTCGTATGCTGGTGATGGAGCTGGCATCCAAGG
GCTCTCTCGACCGCCTGCTGCAGCAGGACAAGGCTTCTCTGACCCGTACTCTGCAGCATCGTATCGCTCT
GCATGTAGCTGACGGCCTGCGTTATCTTCATTCTGCAATGATCATTTATCGCGACCTGAAACCTCATAAT
GTACTGCTGTTTACTCTGTACCCGAACGCTGCCATCATCGCTAAGATTGCAGACTATGGTATTGCGCAGT
ACTGCTGCCGCATGGGCATTAAAACAAGCGAAGGTACGCCGGGTTTCCGTGCTCCAGAAGTGGCTCGTGG
CAACGTTATTTACAACCAGCAAGCTGACGTTTACTCGTTCGGTCTGCTCCTGTACGATATCCTGACTACC
GGCGGCCGTATCGTAGAAGGTCTGAAGTTCCCTAACGAATTCGACGAACTGGAAATCCAGGGCAAGCTGC
CAGACCCGGTTAAAGAATACGGTTGCGCTCCGTGGCCGATGGTAGAGAAGCTCATCAAACAGTGCCTTAA
AGAAAACCCTCAGGAACGTCCAACCTCTGCTCAAGTGTTCGACATCCTTAACAGCGCTGAACTCGTCTGT
CTGACTCGCCGTATTCTCCTGCCTAAGAATGTTATCGTGGAATGTATGGTTGCTACTCACCATAACTCTC
GCAACGCTTCCATCTGGCTCGGCTGATAAGCTTTAGTAAGCACTCGAGCACCACCACCACCACCACTAAC
CTAGGTAGCTGAGCGCATGCAAGCTGATCCGGGTTATTAGTACATTTATTAAGCGCTAGATTCTGTGCGT
TGTTGATTTACAGACAATTGTTGTACGTATTTTAATAATTCATTAAATTTATAATCTTTAGGGTGGTATG
TTAGAGCGAAAATCAAATGATTTTCAGCGTCTTTATATCTGAATTTAAATATTAAATCCTCAATAGATTT
GTAAAATAGGTTTCGATTAGTTTCAAACAAGGGTTGTTTTTCCGAACCGATGGCTGGACTATCTAATGGA
TTTTCGCTCAACGCCACAAAACTTGCCAAATCTTGTAGCAGCAATCTAGCTTTGTCGATATTCGTTTGTG
TTTTGTTTTGTAATAAAGGTTCGACGTCGTTCAAAATATTATGCGCTTTTGTATTTCTTTCATCACTGTC
GTTAGTGTACAATTGACTCGACGTAAACACGTTAAATAGAGCTTGGACATATTTAACATCGGGCGTGTTA
GCTTTATTAGGCCGATTATCGTCGTCGTCCCAACCCTCGTCGTTAGAAGTTGCTTCCGAAGACGATTTTG
CCATAGCCACACGACGCCTATTAATTGTGTCGGCTAACACGTCCGCGATCAAATTTGTAGTTGAGCTTTT
TGGAATTATTTCTGATTGCGGGCGTTTTTGGGCGGGTTTCAATCTAACTGTGCCCGATTTTAATTCAGAC
AACACGTTAGAAAGCGATGGTGCAGGCGGTGGTAACATTTCAGACGGCAAATCTACTAATGGCGGCGGTG
GTGGAGCTGATGATAAATCTACCATCGGTGGAGGCGCAGGCGGGGCTGGCGGCGGAGGCGGAGGCGGAGG
TGGTGGCGGTGATGCAGACGGCGGTTTAGGCTCAAATGTCTCTTTAGGCAACACAGTCGGCACCTCAACT
ATTGTACTGGTTTCGGGCGCCGTTTTTGGTTTGACCGGTCTGAGACGAGTGCGATTTTTTTCGTTTCTAA
TAGCTTCCAACAATTGTTGTCTGTCGTCTAAAGGTGCAGCGGGTTGAGGTTCCGTCGGCATTGGTGGAGC
GGGCGGCAATTCAGACATCGATGGTGGTGGTGGTGGTGGAGGCGCTGGAATGTTAGGCACGGGAGAAGGT
GGTGGCGGCGGTGCCGCCGGTATAATTTGTTCTGGTTTAGTTTGTTCGCGCACGATTGTGGGCACCGGCG
CAGGCGCCGCTGGCTGCACAACGGAAGGTCGTCTGCTTCGAGGCAGCGCTTGGGGTGGTGGCAATTCAAT
ATTATAATTGGAATACAAATCGTAAAAATCTGCTATAAGCATTGTAATTTCGCTATCGTTTACCGTGCCG
ATATTTAACAACCGCTCAATGTAAGCAATTGTATTGTAAAGAGATTGTCTCAAGCTCGGATCGATCCCGC
ACGCCGATAACAAGCCTTTTCATTTTTACTACAGCATTGTAGTGGCGAGACACTTCGCTGTCGTCGAGGT
TTAAACGCTTCCTCGCTCACTGACTCGCTGCGCTCGGTCGTTCGGCTGCGGCGAGCGGTATCAGCTCACT
CAAAGGCGGTAATACGGTTATCCACAGAATCAGGGGATAACGCAGGAAAGAACATGTGAGCAAAAGGCCA
GCAAAAGGCCAGGAACCGTAAAAAGGCCGCGTTGCTGGCGTTTTTCCATAGGCTCCGCCCCCCTGACGAG
CATCACAAAAATCGACGCTCAAGTCAGAGGTGGCGAAACCCGACAGGACTATAAAGATACCAGGCGTTTC
CCCCTGGAAGCTCCCTCGTGCGCTCTCCTGTTCCGACCCTGCCGCTTACCGGATACCTGTCCGCCTTTCT
CCCTTCGGGAAGCGTGGCGCTTTCTCATAGCTCACGCTGTAGGTATCTCAGTTCGGTGTAGGTCGTTCGC
TCCAAGCTGGGCTGTGTGCACGAACCCCCCGTTCAGCCCGACCGCTGCGCCTTATCCGGTAACTATCGTC
TTGAGTCCAACCCGGTAAGACACGACTTATCGCCACTGGCAGCAGCCACTGGTAACAGGATTAGCAGAGC
GAGGTATGTAGGCGGTGCTACAGAGTTCTTGAAGTGGTGGCCTAACTACGGCTACACTAGAAGGACAGTA
TTTGGTATCTGCGCTCTGCTGAAGCCAGTTACCTTCGGAAAAAGAGTTGGTAGCTCTTGATCCGGCAAAC
AAACCACCGCTGGTAGCGGTGGTTTTTTTGTTTGCAAGCAGCAGATTACGCGCAGAAAAAAAGGATCTCA
AGAAGATCCTTTGATCTTTTCTACGGGGTCTGACGCTCAGTGGAACGAAAACTCACGTTAAGGGATTTTG
GTCATGAGATTATCAAAAAGGATCTTCACCTAGATCCTTTTAAATTAAAAATGAAGTTTTAAATCAATCT
AAAGTATATATGAGTAAACTTGGTCTGACAGTTACCAATGCTTAATCAGTGAGGCACCTATCTCAGCGAT
CTGTCTATTTCGTTCATCCATAGTTGCCTGACTCCCCGTCGTGTAGATAACTACGATACGGGAGGGCTTA
CCATCTGGCCCCAGTGCTGCAATGATACCGCGAGACCCACGCTCACCGGCTCCAGATTTATCAGCAATAA
ACCAGCCAGCCGGAAGGGCCGAGCGCAGAAGTGGTCCTGCAACTTTATCCGCCTCCATCCAGTCTATTAA
TTGTTGCCGGGAAGCTAGAGTAAGTAGTTCGCCAGTTAATAGTTTGCGCAACGTTGTTGCCATTGCTACA
GGCATCGTGGTGTCACGCTCGTCGTTTGGTATGGCTTCATTCAGCTCCGGTTCCCAACGATCAAGGCGAG
TTACATGATCCCCCATGTTGTGCAAAAAAGCGGTTAGCTCCTTCGGTCCTCCGATCGTTGTCAGAAGTAA
GTTGGCCGCAGTGTTATCACTCATGGTTATGGCAGCACTGCATAATTCTCTTACTGTCATGCCATCCGTA
AGATGCTTTTCTGTGACTGGTGAGTACTCAACCAAGTCATTCTGAGAATAGTGTATGCGGCGACCGAGTT
GCTCTTGCCCGGCGTCAATACGGGATAATACCGCGCCACATAGCAGAACTTTAAAAGTGCTCATCATTGG
AAAACGTTCTTCGGGGCGAAAACTCTCAAGGATCTTACCGCTGTTGAGATCCAGTTCGATGTAACCCACT
CGTGCACCCAACTGATCTTCAGCATCTTTTACTTTCACCAGCGTTTCTGGGTGAGCAAAAACAGGAAGGC
AAAATGCCGCAAAAAAGGGAATAAGGGCGACACGGAAATGTTGAATACTCATACTCTTCCTTTTTCAATA
TTATTGAAGCATTTATCAGGGTTATTGTCTCATGAGCGGATACATATTTGAATGTATTTAGAAAAATAAA
CAAATAGGGGTTCCGCGCACATTTCCCCGAAAAGTGCCACCTG
[124 nt withheld, positions 8584-8707]
C
[91 nt withheld, positions 8709-8799]
A
[49 nt withheld, positions 8801-8849]
CCTTTGACGTTGGAGTCCACGTTCTTT
[37 nt withheld, positions 8877-8913]
ACCCTATCTCGGTCTATTCTTTTGATTTATAAGGGATTTTGCCGATTTCGGCCTATTGGTTAAAAAATGA
GCTGATTTAACAAAAATTTAACGCGAATTTTAACAAAATATTAACGTTTACAATTTCCCATTCGCCATTC
AGGCTGCGCAACTGTTGGGAAGGGCGATCGGTGCGGGCCTCTTCGCTATTACGCCA
