>Addgene plasmid #40410 | LRRK2_1867_2170 | addgene partial sequence | sequence record 53110 | DSP2466Rev 5'-AATAACCCGGATCAGCTT-3'
GTGGTGGTGGTGGTGCTCGAGTGCTTACTAAAGCTTATCAGCCGAGCCAGATGGAAGCGTTGCGAGAGTT
ATGGTGAGTAGCAACCATACATTCCACGATAACATTCTTAGGCAGGAGAATACGGCGAGTCAGACAGACG
AGTTCAGCGCTGTTAAGGATGTCGAACACTTGAGCAGAGGTTGGACGTTCCTGAGGGTTTTCTTTAAGGC
ACTGTTTGATGAGCTTCTCTACCATCGGCCACGGAGCGCAACCGTATTCTTTAACCGGGTCTGGCAGCTT
GCCCTGGATTTCCAGTTCGTCGAATTCGTTAGGGAACTTCAGACCTTCTACGATACGGCCGCCGGTAGTC
AGGATATCGTACAGGAGCAGACCGAACGAGTAAACGTCAGCTTGCTGGTTGTAAATAACGTTGCCACGAG
CCACTTCTGGAGCACGGAAACCCGGCGTACCTTCGCTTGTTTTAATGCCCATGCGGCAGCAGTACTGCGC
AATACCATAGTCTGCAATCTTAGCGATGATGGCAGCGTTCGGGTACAGAGTAAACAGCAGTACATTATGA
GGTTTCAGGTCGCGATAAATGATCATTGCAGAATGAAGATAACGCAGGCCGTCAGCTACATGCAGAGCGA
TACGATGCTGCAGAGTACGGGTCAGAGAAGCCTTGTCCTGCTGCAGCAGGCGGTCGAGAGAGCCCTTGGA
TGCCAGCTCCATCACCAGCATACGAGGACGGATGCCAGCGGCCAGCAGGGAGATGAGGCTCGGATGGTGC
AGATGACACAGAACGACCAGTTCCTGACGGAGCAGACGGAGCGAGGTGTG
