>Addgene plasmid #40410 | LRRK2_1867_2170 | addgene partial sequence | sequence record 53111 | DSP2466For
AATAAATAAGTATTTTACTGTTTTCGTAACAGTTTTGTAATAAAAAAACCTATAAATATAGGATCTATGC
ACCACCATCACCACCATCACCACGAGAACCTTTATTTCCAAGGATCAATGGCACCGATCCTGGGGTATTG
GAAGATCAAGGGCCTAGTGCAGCCCACTCGTCTGCTCCTGGAGTACCTAGAAGAGAAGTATGAGGAGCAC
CTTTATGAGCGGGACGAGGGTGACAAGTGGCGCAATAAGAAATTCGAGCTAGGCTTGGAATTCCCCAATC
TGCCTTATTACATCGATGGCGACGTTAAGTTGACTCAGTCCATGGCCATCATCCGCTACATCGCCGACAA
GCACAATATGCTAGGCGGGTGCCCGAAGGAGCGAGCTGAGATCTCTATGTTGGAAGGGGCCGTGCTGGAT
ATCCGCTACGGCGTGAGCCGCATTGCATACTCAAAGGATTTCGAGACCCTCAAGGTTGACTTCCTGTCAA
AGCTGCCTGAAATGCTAAAGATGTTCGAAGACCGTCTCTGTCATAAGACCTACCTGAACGGGGACCACGT
GACACACCCGGACTTTATGTTGTATGACGCTCTGGACGTCGTGCTTTATATGGACCCTATGTGCCTGGAC
GCTTTTCCCAAACTAGTGTGTTTCAAGAAACGTATCGAAGCTATCCCTCAGATTGATAAGTACCTGAAGT
CCTCAAAGTACATCGCCTGGCCCCTTCAAGGTTGGCAAGCCACATTTGGCGGTGGCGACCATCCTCCCAA
GTCAGACCTAGTGCCTAGGCACAACCAGACCAGCCTATATAAGAAAGCCGGGTCAGCTGCCGCTGTGCTG
GAGGAGAACCTGTATTTCCAGGGCGGATCCAAC
